>Addgene plasmid #184372 | pAT15542_nCBE-SuperFi-Cas9 | addgene full sequence | sequence record 362132 | Addgene NGS Result
AGTGCCACCTGACGTCCAGCAGAGATCCACTTTGGCGCCGGCTCGAGTGGCTCCGGTGCCCGTCAGTGGG
CAGAGCGCACATCGCCCACAGTCCCCGAGAAGTTGGGGGGAGGGGTCGGCAATTGAACCGGTGCCTAGAG
AAGGTGGCGCGGGGTAAACTGGGAAAGTGATGTCGTGTACTGGCTCCGCCTTTTTCCCGAGGGTGGGGGA
GAACCGTATATAAGTGCAGTAGTCGCCGTGAACGTTCTTTTTCGCAACGGGTTTGCCGCCAGAACACAGG
TGTCGTGACGCGGGATCCGCCACCATGGACTATAAGGACCACGACGGAGACTACAAGGATCATGATATTG
ATTACAAAGACGATGACGATAAGATGGCCCCAAAGAAGAAGCGGAAGGTCGGTATCCACGGAGTCCCAGC
AGCCATGAGCTCAGAGACTGGCCCAGTGGCTGTGGACCCCACATTGAGACGGCGGATCGAGCCCCATGAG
TTTGAGGTATTCTTCGATCCGAGAGAGCTCCGCAAGGAGACCTGCCTGCTTTACGAAATTAATTGGGGGG
GCCGGCACTCCATTTGGCGACATACATCACAGAACACTAACAAGCACGTCGAAGTCAACTTCATCGAGAA
GTTCACGACAGAAAGATATTTCTGTCCGAACACAAGGTGCAGCATTACCTGGTTTCTCAGCTGGAGCCCA
TGCGGCGAATGTAGTAGGGCCATCACTGAATTCCTGTCAAGGTATCCCCACGTCACTCTGTTTATTTACA
TCGCAAGGCTGTACCACCACGCTGACCCCCGCAATCGACAAGGCCTGCGGGATTTGATCTCTTCAGGTGT
GACTATCCAAATTATGACTGAGCAGGAGTCAGGATACTGCTGGAGAAACTTTGTGAATTATAGCCCGAGT
AATGAAGCCCACTGGCCTAGGTATCCCCATCTGTGGGTACGACTGTACGTTCTTGAACTGTACTGCATCA
TACTGGGCCTGCCTCCTTGTCTCAACATTCTGAGAAGGAAGCAGCCACAGCTGACATTCTTTACCATCGC
TCTTCAGTCTTGTCATTACCAGCGACTGCCCCCACACATTCTCTGGGCCACCGGGTTGAAAAGCGGCAGC
GAGACTCCCGGGACCTCAGAGTCCGCCACACCCGAAAGTGACAAGAAGTACAGCATCGGCCTGGCCATCG
GCACCAACTCTGTGGGCTGGGCCGTGATCACCGACGAGTACAAGGTGCCCAGCAAGAAATTCAAGGTGCT
GGGCAACACCGACCGGCACAGCATCAAGAAGAACCTGATCGGAGCCCTGCTGTTCGACAGCGGCGAAACA
GCCGAGGCCACCCGGCTGAAGAGAACCGCCAGAAGAAGATACACCAGACGGAAGAACCGGATCTGCTATC
TGCAAGAGATCTTCAGCAACGAGATGGCCAAGGTGGACGACAGCTTCTTCCACAGACTGGAAGAGTCCTT
CCTGGTGGAAGAGGATAAGAAGCACGAGCGGCACCCCATCTTCGGCAACATCGTGGACGAGGTGGCCTAC
CACGAGAAGTACCCCACCATCTACCACCTGAGAAAGAAACTGGTGGACAGCACCGACAAGGCCGACCTGC
GGCTGATCTATCTGGCCCTGGCCCACATGATCAAGTTCCGGGGCCACTTCCTGATCGAGGGCGACCTGAA
CCCCGACAACAGCGACGTGGACAAGCTGTTCATCCAGCTGGTGCAGACCTACAACCAGCTGTTCGAGGAA
AACCCCATCAACGCCAGCGGCGTGGACGCCAAGGCCATCCTGTCTGCCAGACTGAGCAAGAGCAGACGGC
TGGAAAATCTGATCGCCCAGCTGCCCGGCGAGAAGAAGAATGGCCTGTTCGGCAACCTGATTGCCCTGAG
CCTGGGCCTGACCCCCAACTTCAAGAGCAACTTCGACCTGGCCGAGGATGCCAAACTGCAGCTGAGCAAG
GACACCTACGACGACGACCTGGACAACCTGCTGGCCCAGATCGGCGACCAGTACGCCGACCTGTTTCTGG
CCGCCAAGAACCTGTCCGACGCCATCCTGCTGAGCGACATCCTGAGAGTGAACACCGAGATCACCAAGGC
CCCCCTGAGCGCCTCTATGATCAAGAGATACGACGAGCACCACCAGGACCTGACCCTGCTGAAAGCTCTC
GTGCGGCAGCAGCTGCCTGAGAAGTACAAAGAGATTTTCTTCGACCAGAGCAAGAACGGCTACGCCGGCT
ACATTGACGGCGGAGCCAGCCAGGAAGAGTTCTACAAGTTCATCAAGCCCATCCTGGAAAAGATGGACGG
CACCGAGGAACTGCTCGTGAAGCTGAACAGAGAGGACCTGCTGCGGAAGCAGCGGACCTTCGACAACGGC
AGCATCCCCCACCAGATCCACCTGGGAGAGCTGCACGCCATTCTGCGGCGGCAGGAAGATTTTTACCCAT
TCCTGAAGGACAACCGGGAAAAGATCGAGAAGATCCTGACCTTCCGCATCCCCTACTACGTGGGCCCTCT
GGCCAGGGGAAACAGCAGATTCGCCTGGATGACCAGAAAGAGCGAGGAAACCATCACCCCCTGGAACTTC
GAGGAAGTGGTGGACAAGGGCGCTTCCGCCCAGAGCTTCATCGAGCGGATGACCAACTTCGATAAGAACC
TGCCCAACGAGAAGGTGCTGCCCAAGCACAGCCTGCTGTACGAGTACTTCACCGTGTATAACGAGCTGAC
CAAAGTGAAATACGTGACCGAGGGAATGAGAAAGCCCGCCTTCCTGAGCGGCGAGCAGAAAAAGGCCATC
GTGGACCTGCTGTTCAAGACCAACCGGAAAGTGACCGTGAAGCAGCTGAAAGAGGACTACTTCAAGAAAA
TCGAGTGCTTCGACTCCGTGGAAATCTCCGGCGTGGAAGATCGGTTCAACGCCTCCCTGGGCACATACCA
CGATCTGCTGAAAATTATCAAGGACAAGGACTTCCTGGACAATGAGGAAAACGAGGACATTCTGGAAGAT
ATCGTGCTGACCCTGACACTGTTTGAGGACAGAGAGATGATCGAGGAACGGCTGAAAACCTATGCCCACC
TGTTCGACGACAAAGTGATGAAGCAGCTGAAGCGGCGGAGATACACCGGCTGGGGCAGGCTGAGCCGGAA
GCTGATCAACGGCATCCGGGACAAGCAGTCCGGCAAGACAATCCTGGATTTCCTGAAGTCCGACGGCTTC
GCCAACAGAAACTTCATGCAGCTGATCCACGACGACAGCCTGACCTTTAAAGAGGACATCCAGAAAGCCC
AGGTGTCCGGCCAGGGCGATAGCCTGCACGAGCACATTGCCAATCTGGCCGGCAGCCCCGCCATTAAGAA
GGGCATCCTGCAGACAGTGAAGGTGGTGGACGAGCTCGTGAAAGTGATGGGCCGGCACAAGCCCGAGAAC
ATCGTGATCGAAATGGCCAGAGAGAACCAGACCACCCAGAAGGGACAGAAGAACAGCCGCGAGAGAATGA
AGCGGATCGAAGAGGGCATCAAAGAGCTGGGCAGCCAGATCCTGAAAGAACACCCAGTGGAAAACACCCA
GCTGCAGAACGAGAAGCTGTACCTGTACTACCTGCAGAATGGGCGGGATATGTACGTGGACCAGGAACTG
GACATCAACCGGCTGTCCGACTACGATGTGGACCATATCGTGCCTCAGAGCTTTCTGAAGGACGACTCCA
TCGACAACAAGGTGCTGACCAGAAGCGACAAGAACCGGGGCAAGAGCGACAACGTGCCCTCCGAAGAGGT
CGTGAAGAAGATGAAGAACTACTGGCGGCAGCTGCTGAACGCCAAGCTGATTACCCAGAGAAAGTTCGAC
AATCTGACCAAGGCCGAGAGAGGCGGCCTGAGCGAACTGGATAAGGCCGGCTTCATCAAGAGACAGCTGG
TGGAAACCCGGCAGATCACAAAGCACGTGGCACAGATCCTGGACTCCCGGATGAACACTAAGTACGACGA
GAATGACAAGCTGATCCGGGAAGTGAAAGTGATCACCCTGAAGTCCAAGCTGGTGTCCGATTTCCGGAAG
GATTTCCAGTTTTACAAAGTGCGCGAGATCAACAACTACCACCACGCCCACGACGCGTACCTGAACGCCG
TCGTGGGAACCGCCCTGATCAAAAAGTACCCTAAGCTGGAAAGCGAGTTCGTGGACGGCGACGACAAGGT
GGACGACGACGACAAGATGATCGCCAAGAGCGAAGACGAAATCGGCGACGCTACCGCCAAGTACTTCTTC
TACAGCAACATCATGAACTTTTTCAAGACCGAGATTACCCTGGCCAACGGCGAGATCCGGAAGCGGCCTC
TGATCGAGACAAACGGCGAAACCGGGGAGATCGTGTGGGATAAGGGCCGGGATTTTGCCACCGTGCGGAA
AGTGCTGAGCATGCCCCAAGTGAATATCGTGAAAAAGACCGAGGTGCAGACAGGCGGCTTCAGCAAAGAG
TCTATCCTGCCCAAGAGGAACAGCGATAAGCTGATCGCCAGAAAGAAGGACTGGGACCCTAAGAAGTACG
GCGGCTTCGACAGCCCCACCGTGGCCTATTCTGTGCTGGTGGTGGCCAAAGTGGAAAAGGGCAAGTCCAA
GAAACTGAAGAGTGTGAAAGAGCTGCTGGGGATCACCATCATGGAAAGAAGCAGCTTCGAGAAGAATCCC
ATCGACTTTCTGGAAGCCAAGGGCTACAAAGAAGTGAAAAAGGACCTGATCATCAAGCTGCCTAAGTACT
CCCTGTTCGAGCTGGAAAACGGCCGGAAGAGAATGCTGGCCTCTGCCGGCGAACTGCAGAAGGGAAACGA
ACTGGCCCTGCCCTCCAAATATGTGAACTTCCTGTACCTGGCCAGCCACTATGAGAAGCTGAAGGGCTCC
CCCGAGGATAATGAGCAGAAACAGCTGTTTGTGGAACAGCACAAGCACTACCTGGACGAGATCATCGAGC
AGATCAGCGAGTTCTCCAAGAGAGTGATCCTGGCCGACGCTAATCTGGACAAAGTGCTGTCCGCCTACAA
CAAGCACCGGGATAAGCCCATCAGAGAGCAGGCCGAGAATATCATCCACCTGTTTACCCTGACCAATCTG
GGAGCCCCTGCCGCCTTCAAGTACTTTGACACCACCATCGACCGGAAGAGGTACACCAGCACCAAAGAGG
TGCTGGACGCCACCCTGATCCACCAGAGCATCACCGGCCTGTACGAGACACGGATCGACCTGTCTCAGCT
GGGAGGCGATTCAGGCGGATCTACTAATCTGTCAGATATTATTGAAAAGGAGACCGGTAAGCAACTGGTT
ATCCAGGAATCCATCCTCATGCTCCCAGAGGAGGTGGAAGAAGTCATTGGGAACAAGCCGGAAAGCGATA
TACTCGTGCACACCGCCTACGACGAGAGCACCGACGAGAATGTCATGCTTCTGACTAGCGACGCCCCTGA
ATACAAGCCTTGGGCTCTGGTCATACAGGATAGCAACGGTGAGAACAAGATTAAGATGCTCTCTGGTGGT
TCTCCCAAGAAGAAGAGGAAAGTCTGACATGTCCTAGAGCTCGCTGATCAGCCTCGACTGTGCCTTCTAG
TTGCCAGCCATCTGTTGTTTGCCCCTCCCCCGTGCCTTCCTTGACCCTGGAAGGTGCCACTCCCACTGTC
CTTTCCTAATAAAATGAGGAAATTGCATCGCATTGTCTGAGTAGGTGTCATTCTATTCTGGGGGGTGGGG
TGGGGCAGAACAGCAAGGGGGAGGATTGGGAAGAGAATAGCAGGCATGCTGGGGAGCGGCCGCTGAGCAA
AAGGCCAGCAAAAGGCCAGGAACCGTAAAAAGGCCGCGTTGCTGGCGTTTTTCCATAGGCTCCGCCCCCC
TGACGAGCATCACAAAAATCGACGCTCAAGTCAGAGGTGGCGAAACCCGACAGGACTATAAAGATACCAG
GCGTTTCCCCCTGGAAGCTCCCTCGTGCGCTCTCCTGTTCCGACCCTGCCGCTTACCGGATACCTGTCCG
CCTTTCTCCCTTCGGGAAGCGTGGCGCTTTCTCATAGCTCACGCTGTAGGTATCTCAGTTCGGTGTAGGT
CGTTCGCTCCAAGCTGGGCTGTGTGCACGAACCCCCCGTTCAGCCCGACCGCTGCGCCTTATCCGGTAAC
TATCGTCTTGAGTCCAACCCGGTAAGACACGACTTATCGCCACTGGCAGCAGCCACTGGTAACAGGATTA
GCAGAGCGAGGTATGTAGGCGGTGCTACAGAGTTCTTGAAGTGGTGGCCTAACTACGGCTACACTAGAAG
AACAGTATTTGGTATCTGCGCTCTGCTGAAGCCAGTTACCTTCGGAAAAAGAGTTGGTAGCTCTTGATCC
GGCAAACAAACCACCGCTGGTAGCGGTGGTTTTTTTGTTTGCAAGCAGCAGATTACGCGCAGAAAAAAAG
GATCTCAAGAAGATCCTTTGATCTTTTCTACGGGGTCTGACGCTCAGTGGAACGAAAACTCACGTTAAGG
GATTTTGGTCATGAGATTATCAAAAAGGATCTTCACCTAGATCCTTTTAAATTAAAAATGAAGTTTTAAA
TCAATCTAAAGTATATATGAGTAAACTTGGTCTGACAGTTACCAATGCTTAATCAGTGAGGCACCTATCT
CAGCGATCTGTCTATTTCGTTCATCCATAGTTGCCTGACTCCCCGTCGTGTAGATAACTACGATACGGGA
GGGCTTACCATCTGGCCCCAGTGCTGCAATGATACCGCGAGACCCACGCTCACCGGCTCCAGATTTATCA
GCAATAAACCAGCCAGCCGGAAGGGCCGAGCGCAGAAGTGGTCCTGCAACTTTATCCGCCTCCATCCAGT
CTATTAATTGTTGCCGGGAAGCTAGAGTAAGTAGTTCGCCAGTTAATAGTTTGCGCAACGTTGTTGCCAT
TGCTACAGGCATCGTGGTGTCACGCTCGTCGTTTGGTATGGCTTCATTCAGCTCCGGTTCCCAACGATCA
AGGCGAGTTACATGATCCCCCATGTTGTGCAAAAAAGCGGTTAGCTCCTTCGGTCCTCCGATCGTTGTCA
GAAGTAAGTTGGCCGCAGTGTTATCACTCATGGTTATGGCAGCACTGCATAATTCTCTTACTGTCATGCC
ATCCGTAAGATGCTTTTCTGTGACTGGTGAGTACTCAACCAAGTCATTCTGAGAATAGTGTATGCGGCGA
CCGAGTTGCTCTTGCCCGGCGTCAATACGGGATAATACCGCGCCACATAGCAGAACTTTAAAAGTGCTCA
TCATTGGAAAACGTTCTTCGGGGCGAAAACTCTCAAGGATCTTACCGCTGTTGAGATCCAGTTCGATGTA
ACCCACTCGTGCACCCAACTGATCTTCAGCATCTTTTACTTTCACCAGCGTTTCTGGGTGAGCAAAAACA
GGAAGGCAAAATGCCGCAAAAAAGGGAATAAGGGCGACACGGAAATGTTGAATACTCATACTCTTCCTTT
TTCAATATTATTGAAGCATTTATCAGGGTTATTGTCTCATGAGCGGATACATATTTGAATGTATTTAGAA
AAATAAACAAATAGGGGTTCCGCGCACATTTCCCCGAAA
Features (pLannotate 1.2.2; 9 found; start..end, strand, type, name):
     68..279     +  promoter       EF-1α core promoter: core promoter for human elongation factor EF-1α
    425..1111    +  CDS            Apobec1: ABEC1_RAT - Experimental evidence at protein level: Swiss-Prot protein existence level 1. Catalytic component of the apolipoprotein B mRNA editing enzyme complex which is responsible for the postranscriptional editing of a CAA codon for Gln to a UAA codon for stop in the APOB mRNA. May also play a role in the epigenetic regulation of gene expression by participating in DNA demethylation. From Rattus norvegicus (Rat).
   1112..1159    +  CDS            ABE(7.10) (fragment): adenine base editor comprising wild-type E. coli TadA fused to the evolved TadA*(7.10) mutant (Gaudelli et al., 2017)
   1160..5259    +  CDS            Cas9 (fragment): Cas9 (Csn1) endonuclease from the Streptococcus pyogenes Type II CRISPR/Cas system generates RNA-guided double strand breaks in DNA
   5273..5521    +  CDS            UGI: UNGI_BPPB2 - Experimental evidence at protein level: Swiss-Prot protein existence level 1. This protein binds specifically and reversibly to the host uracil-DNA glycosylase, preventing removal of uracil residues from PBS2 DNA by the host uracil-excision repair system. From Bacillus phage PBS2 (Bacteriophage PBS2).
   5588..5699    +  polyA_signal   bGH poly(A) signal: bovine growth hormone polyadenylation signal
   5860..6448    -  rep_origin     ori: high-copy-number ColE1/pMB1/pBR322/pUC origin of replication
   6619..7479    -  CDS            AmpR: β-lactamase; bla; confers resistance to ampicillin, carbenicillin, and related antibiotics
   7480..7584    -  promoter       AmpR promoter: bla
