[The description below was written by a language model from this plasmid's Addgene catalogue record and pLannotate feature annotations shown in this document.]
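Description:
pAT15542_nCBE-SuperFi-Cas9 is a 7.6 kb mammalian expression plasmid built on a pUC19 backbone that encodes a cytosine base editor (CBE) based on the high-fidelity SuperFi-Cas9 variant. It is propagated in E. coli at high copy from the ColE1/pUC-type origin and selected with ampicillin through the β-lactamase gene and its native bla promoter. No mammalian selection marker or reporter is annotated, and no guide RNA cassette appears in the feature table, so the targeting sgRNA would presumably be provided from a separate construct.

The single expression cassette is driven by the EF-1α core promoter and terminated by the bovine growth hormone polyadenylation signal. The open reading frame fuses rat APOBEC1 cytidine deaminase, through a short linker (a 48 nt stretch that the automated annotation matches to a fragment of the ABE7.10 editor, most likely because of shared linker sequence rather than any TadA domain), to Streptococcus pyogenes Cas9, followed by the uracil glycosylase inhibitor UGI from phage PBS2. The Cas9 carries D10A, which converts it to a nickase, plus the seven aspartate substitutions (Y1010D, Y1013D, Y1016D, V1018D, R1019D, Q1027D, K1031D) that define SuperFi-Cas9. The catalogue entry also lists an N-terminal 3xFLAG tag and SV40 nuclear localisation signals at both ends, though these were not picked up as separate features.

In this architecture the deaminase converts cytosine to uracil in the strand displaced by guide RNA binding, UGI blocks uracil excision, and nicking of the opposite strand biases repair toward a C-to-T outcome. The plasmid is intended for expressing this editor in mammalian cells, in the context of work assessing the fidelity and activity of SuperFi-Cas9 and its base editor derivatives.
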