Addgene plasmid #184372: pAT15542_nCBE-SuperFi-Cas9
Purpose: Mammalian expression of SuperFi-Cas9 CBE base editor
Depositing lab: Ervin Welker. Publication: SuperFi-Cas9 exhibits remarkable fidelity but severely reduced activity yet works effectively with ABE8e. Kulcsar PI, Talas A, Ligeti Z, Krausz SL, Welker E. Nat Commun. 2022 Nov 11;13(1):6858. doi: 10.1038/s41467-022-34527-8. PubMed 36369279.
Backbone
  Vector backbone: pUC19
  Vector type: Mammalian Expression, CRISPR
Growth in bacteria
  Bacterial resistance: Ampicillin, 100 μg/mL
  Growth temperature: 37°C
  Growth strain: DH5alpha
  Copy number: High Copy
Gene/Insert
  Gene/Insert name: nCBE-SuperFi-Cas9 (alt name: SuperFi-Cas9(D10A) fused with APOBEC cytosine deaminase)
  Species: S. pyogenes
  Mutation: D10A, Y1010D, Y1013D, Y1016D, V1018D, R1019D, Q1027D, K1031D
  Promoter: EF-1α core promoter
  Tag / fusion protein: SV40 NLS (N terminal on insert); SV40 NLS (C terminal on insert); 3X FLAG (N terminal on insert); UGI (C terminal on insert)
  Cloning method: Gibson Cloning
  Sequencing primers: 5′ AAAACAGGAAGGCAAAATGC
Terms and licenses: Academic/Nonprofit Terms; Industry Terms: Not Available to Industry
Depositor comments: Please visit https://www.biorxiv.org/content/10.1101/2022.05.27.493683v1.full for bioRxiv preprint.
How to cite: pAT15542_nCBE-SuperFi-Cas9 was a gift from Ervin Welker (Addgene plasmid # 184372 ; http://n2t.net/addgene:184372 ; RRID:Addgene_184372)
